>Addgene plasmid #231320 | pNDGG051 | addgene full sequence | sequence record 463765 | Addgene NGS Result
TTACTGCATGAGCTTGTGGAAGTGTGCTGAGCATAAATGATTCTCCTAGCTGTTCTTTGGGTAAGTACGC
CATCAGGACGTTGTGAGTGGCGCGATTTTTAGCGGCTGAAATCAGCCCTTGAGCCTGTCGGCAAGTCGCG
TCATGAGGTCCATGCGCTCATGCAGGATCGCCACGACCAACGCGGGTTCGCCCGCACGCGGCAGGCAAAA
AACGTAGTGGTGTTCGCAGCGGGCCATCCGCAGCGCGGGAAAGAGTTCGCTCATGTCCTTAAACGGGCCT
TCGCCGGCGGCAAGCCTGGCTATGCCCTGTTCCAGCTTAGCGATATAGCGGCGCACCTGCGCCGCGCCCC
ACTCCCGGCGCGTGTAGCGGATGATGCCGCGTAGATCGGCTTCGGCCTCAGCCGTGAGGATGTAGGCCGT
CAAGCGCGATCCCCGCTGAGTTCTTCATCAAGAATTTCGCCGACGCTCTTGGTGGACACCTTGCCGGCAA
GCCCATCGTTGATGCGGTTCCCCAGCATGGTTTTCAGTTCCTGCCATGCCTGATCGGCATCAGCGTCACC
GGGGAACAGACGTTCGAGGGCGTATTGCTTAATGGTCTTGCCCTGCAAGGCGGCCAGGGCTTTCAGGCTC
TGGTGCTGCTGGTCCGTCATGTCGATTGTCAGGCGGCTCATTGGATAACCTCCATAAAATACACGTAACC
ACATTAGCACATATGTGGGCGTGAGGCTACAGCGCGAGGCGCATTAAGGTCGGGAAAATGCGCTAGGCGC
ATTTAAATTGCGTATTGCTGTAATGCGCCATGCCGGCTAGACTAGGCCCAAATGGGTATACCCAATTTGA
CCAAGGGGGACGCGATGAGGGCGGCCAAGCACTACCGACAACTTCTATCCATCGACTTCAACATCGAGGC
GCTGGCCTTCGTGCCTGGACCCGACGGCACACGCGGCCGGCGCATCCACGTCCTGGGGCGCGAGGTCCGC
GACCGGCCCGGCCTGGTCGAGTACCTTTCGCCGGCGTTCGGCTCGCGGGTGGCGCTGGACGGCTACTGCA
AGGCCAATTTCGATGCAGTGCTGCACCTGGCGTACCCCGATCATCAGCAATGGGGCCACGCATGAAGCGC
CGAAGCTACGCCATGCTGCGCGCCGCTGCCGCGCTGGCCGTCCTGGTCGTTGCCTCGCCGGCATGGGCCG
AGCTGCGCGGCGAGGTCGTGCGCATCATCGACGGCGACACCATCGACGTGCTGGTAGACAAGCAGCCGGT
GCGCGTGCGCCTGGTGGACATTGACGCGCCGGAAAAGCGGCAAGCCTTCGGCGAACGTGCGCGCCAGGCG
CTGGCCGGCATGGTGTTCCGCCGGCACGTCCTGGTCGACGAGAAGGACACCGACCGTTACGGCCGCACGC
TGGGCACCGTCTGGGTCAACATGGAGCTGGCCAGCCGGCCGCCGCAGCCGCGCAACGTCAACGCCGCGAT
GGTTCACCAGGGCATGGCGTGGGCCTATCGCTTCCACGGCCGCGCGGCCGACCCTGAAATGCTGCGGCTC
GAACAGGAGGCGCGAGGCAAGCGCGTCGGCCTCTGGTCCGATCCGCACGCCGTCGAGCCGTGGAAATGGC
GACGCGAGAGCAACAACCGGAGGGACGAAGGTTGAAGGTCGCCCGCATCTACCTGCGCGCCAGTACGGAC
GAGCAGAATCTTGAACGCCAGGAGAGCCTTGTAGCGGCCACGCGGGCCGCCGGGTACTACGTCGCCGGCA
TCTACCGCGAGAAGGCGTCCGGCGCACGCGCCGACCGGCCCGAGCTGCTGCGCATGATCGCGGACCTGCA
ACCTGGTGAAGTCGTCGTTGCGGAGAAGATCGACCGCATCAGCCGCTTGCCGTTGGCCGAGGCCGAGCGC
CTGGTTGCGTCGATCCGGGCCAAAGGGGCCAAGCTGGCCGTGCCTGGCGTGGTGGACCTGTCGGAGCTGG
CCGCCGAGGCGAACGGAGTGGCGAAAATCGTTCTGGAATCCGTCCAGGACATGCTTTTGAAGCTCGCCTT
GCAGATGGCCCGCGACGACTACGAGGATCGGCGCGAGCGTCAACGTCAGGGTGTCCAGTTGGCGAAGGCC
GCCGGCCGCTACACCGGCCGCAAACGTGACGCCGGCATGCACGACCGCATCATCACGCTTCGCTCCGGCG
GATCGAGCATTGCCAAGACGGCCAAGCTGGTCGGATGCAGCCCGAGCCAGGTCAAACGAGTGTGGGCGGC
CTGGAACGCGCAGCAGCAAAAATAAAGCCGGGCAGTGCCCGGCTTTTCTCACCTTTTCGCGTCCCGCAGG
GCCGCTGCGAGCGCCCTACCTAGATCCTCGCTTTCCCCCTCGGTGTAGTCCGGCCAGGGCACGAAGGGCG
CGGATGCGAACCTGTTGAGCAGGTCAGATCTAGGGCGGCGGATTTGTCCTACTCAGGAGAGCGTTCACCG
ACAAACAACAGATAAAACGAAAGGCCCAGTCTTTCGACTGAGCCTTTCGTTTTATTTGATGCCTGCCGAA
TTCGGATCCGGAGTGAGACCGCAGCTGGCACGACAGGTTTGCCGACTGGAAAGCGGGCAGTGAGCGCAAC
GCAATTAATGTGAGTTAGCTCACTCATTAGGCACCCCAGGCTTTACACTTTATGCTTCCGGCTCGTATGT
TGTGTGGAATTGTGAGCGGATAACAATTTCACACAGGAAACAGCTATGACCATGATTACGCCAAGCTTGC
ATGCCTGCAGGTCGACTCTAGAGGATCCCCGGGTACCGAGCTCGAATTCACTGGCCGTCGTTTTACAACG
TCGTGACTGGGAAAACCCTGGCGTTACCCAACTTAATCGCCTTGCAGCACATCCCCCTTTCGCCAGCTGG
CGTAATAGCGAAGAGGCCCGCACCGATCGCCCTTCCCAACAGTTGCGCAGCCTGAATGGCGAATGGCGCC
TGATGCGGTATTTTCTCCTTACGCATCTGTGCGGTATTTCACACCGCATATGGTGCACTCTCAGTACAAT
CTGCTCTGATGCCGCATAGTTAAGCCAGCCCCGACACCCGCCAACACCCGCTGACGCGCCCTGACGGGCT
TGTCTGCTCCCGGCATCCGCTTACAGACAAGCTGTGACGGTCTCACGCTCTTGGACTCCTGTTGATAGAT
CCAGTAATGACCTCAGAACTCCATCTGGATTTGTTCAGAACGCTCGGTTGCCGCCGGGCGTTTTTTATTG
GTGAGAATCCAGGCAACCGGATCAATTCCCCTGCTCGCGCAGGCTGGGTGCCAAGCTCTCGGGTAACATC
AAGGCCCGATCCTTGGAGCCCTTGCCCTCCCGCACGATGATCGTGCCGTGATCGAAATCCAGATCCTTGA
CCCGCAGTTGCAAACCCTCACTGATCCGCATGCCCGTTCCATACAGAAGCTGGGCGAACAAACGATGCTC
GCCTTCCAGAAAACCGAGGATGCGAACCACTTCATCCGGGGTCAGCACCACCGGCAAGCGCCGCGACGGC
CGAGGTCTTGCGATCTCCTGAAGCCAGGGCAGATCCGTGCACAGCACCTTGCCGTAGAAGAACAGCAAGG
CCGCCAATGCCTGACGATGCGTGGAGAGCGAAACCTTGCGCTCGTTCGCCAGCCAGGACAGAAATGCCTC
GACTTCGCTGCTGCCCAAGGTTGCCGGGTGACGCACACCGTGGAAACGGATGAAGGCACGAACCCAGTGG
ACATAAGCCTGTTCGGTTCGTAAGCTGTAATGCAAGTAGCGTATGCGCTCACGCAACTGGTCCAGAACCT
TGACCGAACGCAGCGGTGGTAACGGCGCAGTGGCGGTTTTCATGGCTTGTTATGACTGTTTTTTTGGGGT
ACAGTCTATGCCTCGGGCATCCAAGCAGCAAGCGCGTTACGCCGTGGGTCGATGTTTGATGTTATGGAGC
AGCAACGATGTTACGCAGCAGGGCAGTCGCCCTAAAACAAAGTTAAACATCATGAGGGAAGCGGTGATCG
CCGAAGTATCGACTCAACTATCAGAGGTAGTTGGCGTCATCGAGCGCCATCTCGAACCGACGTTGCTGGC
CGTACATTTGTACGGCTCCGCAGTGGATGGCGGCCTGAAGCCACACAGTGATATTGATTTGCTGGTTACG
GTGACCGTAAGGCTTGATGAAACAACGCGGCGAGCTTTGATCAACGACCTTTTGGAAACTTCGGCTTCCC
CTGGAGAGAGCGAGATTCTCCGCGCTGTAGAAGTCACCATTGTTGTGCACGACGACATCATTCCGTGGCG
TTATCCAGCTAAGCGCGAACTGCAATTTGGAGAATGGCAGCGCAATGACATTCTTGCAGGTATCTTCGAG
CCAGCCACGATCGACATTGATCTGGCTATCTTGCTGACAAAAGCAAGAGAACATAGCGTTGCCTTGGTAG
GTCCAGCGGCGGAGGAACTCTTTGATCCGGTTCCTGAACAGGATCTATTTGAGGCGCTAAATGAAACCTT
AACGCTATGGAACTCGCCGCCCGACTGGGCTGGCGATGAGCGAAATGTAGTGCTTACGTTGTCCCGCATT
TGGTACAGCGCAGTAACCGGCAAAATCGCGCCGAAGGATGTCGCTGCCGACTGGGCAATGGAGCGCCTGC
CGGCCCAGTATCAGCCCGTCATACTTGAAGCTAGACAGGCTTATCTTGGACAAGAAGAAGATCGCTTGGC
CTCGCGCGCAGATCAGTTGGAAGAATTTGTCCACTACGTGAAAGGCGAGATCACCAAGGTAGTCGGCAAA
TAATGTCTAACAATTCGTTCAAGCCGACGCCGCTTCGCGGCGCGGCTTAACTCAAGCGTTAGATGCACTA
AGCACATAATTGCTCACAGCCAAACTATCAGGTCAAGTCTGCTTTTATTATTTTTAAGCGTGCATAATAA
GCCCTACACAAATTGGGAGATATATCATGAAAGGCTGGCTTTTTCTTGTTATCGCAATAGTTGGCGAAGT
AATCGCAACATCCGCATTAAAATCTAGCGAGGGCTTTACTAAGCTGATCCGGACTACTTTTCCGCTGCAT
AACCCTGCTTCGGGGTCATTATAGCGATTTTTTCGGTATATCCATCCTTTTTCGCACGATATACAGGATT
TTGCCAAAGGGTTCGTGTAGACTTTCCTTGGTGTATCCAACGGCGTCAGCCGGGCAGGATAGGTGAAGTA
GGCCCACCCGCGAGCGGGTGTTCCTTCTTCACTGTCCCTTATTCGCACCTGGCGGTGCTCAACGGGAATC
CTGCTCTGCGAGGCTGGCCGTAGGCCGGCCCTACCGGCGCGGCAGCGTTACCCGTGTCGGCGGCTCCAAC
GGCTCGCCATCGTCCAGAAAACACGGCTCATCGGGCATCGGCAGGCGCTGCTGCCCGCGCCGTTCCCATT
CCTCCGTTTCGGTCAAGGCTGGCAGGTCTGGTTCCATGCCCGGAATGCCGGGCTGGCTGGGCGGCTCCTC
GCCGGGGCCGGTCGGTAGTTGCTGCTCGCCCGGATACAGGGTCGGGATGCGGCGCAGGTCGCCATGCCCC
AACAGCGATTCGTCCTGGTCGTCGTGATCAACCACCACGGCGGCACTGAACACCGACAGGCGCAACTGGT
CGCGGGGCTGGCCCCACGCCACGCGGTCATTGACCACGTAGGCCGACACGGTGCCGGGGCCGTTGAGCTT
CACGACGGAGATCCAGCGCTCGGCCACCAAGTCCTTGACTGCGTATTGGACCGTCCGCAAAGAACGTCCG
ATGAGCTTGGAAAGAGTCTTTTGGCTGACCACCACGGCGTTCTGGTGGCCCATCTGCGCGACGAGGTGAT
GCAGCAGCATTGCCGCCGTGGGTTTCCTCGCAATAAGCCCGGCCCACGCCTCATGCGCTTTGCGTTCCGT
TTGGACCCAGTGACCGGGCTTGTTCTTGGCTTGAATGCCGATTTCTCTGGACTGCGTGGCCATGCTTATC
TCCATGCGGTAGGGGTGCCGCACGGTTGCGGCACCATGCGCAATCAGCTGCAACTTTTCGGCAGCGCGAC
AACAATTATGCGTTGCGTAAAAGTGGCAGTCAATTACAGATTTTCTTTAACCTACGCAATGAGCTATTGC
GGGGGGTGCCGCAATGAGCTGTTGCGTACCCCCCTTTTTTAAGTTGTTGATTTTTAAGTCTTTCGCATTT
CGCCCTATATCTAGTTCTTTGGTGCCCAAAGAAGGGCACCCCTGCGGGGTTCCCCCACGCCTTCGGCGCG
GCTCCCCCTCCGGCAAAAAGTGGCCCCTCCGGGGCTTGTTGATCGACTGCGCGGCCTTCGGCCTTGCCCA
AGGTGGCGCTGCCCCCTTGGAACCCCCGCACTCGCCGCCGTGAGGCTCGGGGGGCAGGCGGGCGGGCTTC
GCCCTTCGACTGCCCCCACTCGCATAGGCTTGGGTCGTTCCAGGCGCGTCAAGGCCAAGCCGCTGCGCGG
TCGCTGCGCGAGCCTTGACCCGCCTTCCTCTTGGTGTCCAACCGGCAAGCGAAGCGCGCAGGCCGCAGGC
CGGAGGCTTTTCCCCAGAGAAAATTAAAAAAATTGATGGGGCAAGGCCGCAGGCCGCGCAGTTGGAGCCG
GTGGGTATGTGGTCGAAGGCTGGGTAGCCGGTGGGCAATCCCTGTGGTCAAGCTCGTGGGCAGGCGCAGC
CTGTCCATCAGCTTGTCCAGCAGGGTTGTCCACGGGCCGAGCGAAGCGAGCCAGCCGGTGGCCGCTCGCG
GCCATCGTCCACATATCCACGGGCTGGCAAGGGAGCGCAGCGACCGCGCAGGGCGAAGCCCGGAGAGCAA
GCCCGTAGGGGG
Features (pLannotate 1.2.2; 20 found; start..end, strand, type, name):
    115..423     -  CDS            parE: PARE_ECOLX - Experimental evidence at protein level: Swiss-Prot protein existence level 1. Toxin component of a type II toxin-antitoxin (TA) system involved in plasmid partition. Acts by inhibiting DNA gyrase, converting supercoiled plasmid DNA into a singly cleaved linear form in an ATP-dependent fashion. To do so it probably interacts with one of the gyrase subunits. Gyrase inhibition is prevented by antitoxin ParD, and is reversed in vitro by incubation with ParD. In cells that have lost the plasmid filamentation and growth inhibition occur; this is suppressed when ParD is supplied in trans
    423..671     -  CDS            parD: PARD_ECOLX - Experimental evidence at protein level: Swiss-Prot protein existence level 1. Antitoxin component of a type II toxin-antitoxin (TA) system involved in plasmid partition. Inhibits the anti-DNA gyrase activity of toxin ParE; reverses and restores gyrase catalytic activity in vitro. The parDE operon alone is capable of stabilizing an RK2-derived minireplicon under defined growth conditions in several different Gram- negative bacteria. It does so by the post-segregational killing (PSK) of plasmid-free cells, also referred to as a plasmid addiction system. Binds its own promoter, autor
    800..1642    +  CDS            parB: PARB4_ECOLX - Protein predicted: Swiss-Prot protein existence level 4. Involved in plasmid partition. From Escherichia coli.
   1606..2262    +  CDS            parA: PARA4_ECOLX - Protein inferred from homology: Swiss-Prot protein existence level 3. Involved in plasmid partition. From Escherichia coli.
   2422..2508    -  terminator     rrnB T1 terminator: Escherichia coli rrnB; transcription terminator T1 from the E. coli rrnB gene
   2541..2583    +  CDS            lacI (fragment): lac repressor; lacI; The lac repressor binds to the lac operator to inhibit transcription in E. coli. This inhibition can be relieved by adding lactose or isopropyl-β-D-thiogalactopyranoside (IPTG).
   2596..2617    +  protein_bind   CAP binding site: CAP binding activates transcription in the presence of cAMP. E. coli catabolite activator protein
   2632..2662    +  promoter       lac promoter: promoter for the E. coli lac operon
   2670..2686    +  protein_bind   lac operator: The lac repressor binds to the lac operator to inhibit transcription in E. coli. This inhibition can be relieved by adding lactose or isopropyl-β-D-thiogalactopyranoside (IPTG). lac repressor encoded by lacI
   2723..2779    -  misc_feature   MCS: pUC18/19 multiple cloning site
   2776..2933    +  CDS            lacZα (fragment): LacZα fragment of β-galactosidase; lacZ fragment
   2939..3038    -  misc_feature   bom (fragment): basis of mobility region from pBR322
   3134..3228    +  terminator     lambda t0 terminator: transcription terminator from phage lambda
   3251..3823    -  CDS            int (fragment): INT2_ECOLX - Protein inferred from homology: Swiss-Prot protein existence level 3. Putative integrase believed to be involved in the insertion of antibiotic resistance genes into plasmids and transposons. From Escherichia coli.
   3909..3965    +  CDS            GmR (fragment): gentamycin acetyltransferase; aacC1; confers resistance to gentamycin
   3972..4763    +  CDS            SmR: aminoglycoside adenylyltransferase (Murphy, 1985); aadA; confers resistance to spectinomycin and streptomycin
   4927..5016    +  CDS            qacE (fragment): QACE_ECOLX - Protein inferred from homology: Swiss-Prot protein existence level 3. Multidrug exporter. Is implicated for the resistance to bacteriocidal quaternary ammonium compounds. From Escherichia coli.
   5162..5270    +  oriT           oriT: incP origin of transfer
   5281..5943    -  CDS            pBBR1 Rep: replication protein for the broad-host-range plasmid pBBR1 from Bordetella bronchiseptica
   5944..6715    -  rep_origin     pBBR1 oriV: replication origin of the broad-host-range plasmid pBBR1 from Bordetella bronchiseptica; requires the pBBR1 Rep protein for replication
