[The description below was written by a language model from this plasmid's Addgene catalogue record and pLannotate feature annotations shown in this document.]
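Description:
pNDGG051 is an empty Golden Gate cloning backbone from the BEVA2.0 (Bacterial Expression Vector Archive) modular vector system, described as a level 1 broad-host-range plasmid with added stability functions. It was built by Golden Gate assembly of five module plasmids and has the configuration L1-pBBR1-Sp-par-ELT4. The full sequence record is about 6.8 kb. Replication depends on the pBBR1 oriV and its cognate Rep protein from Bordetella bronchiseptica, which allow maintenance in a wide range of Gram-negative bacteria. The record lists it as high copy in E. coli. Selection is by spectinomycin through an aadA aminoglycoside adenylyltransferase gene, which also confers streptomycin resistance. The fragments of an integron integrase, GmR and qacE annotated around this gene appear to be remnants of the integron context from which the cassette was taken, not functional parts.

An incP oriT allows conjugative mobilisation into recipient species when transfer functions are supplied in trans. The "par" module carries an RK2-type stability region. This includes the parDE type II toxin-antitoxin pair, which kills plasmid-free segregants after division, and divergently oriented genes annotated as parA and parB, which are involved in plasmid partition. Together these help keep the plasmid in the population without antibiotic pressure, for example in environmental or host-associated settings.

The cloning site is a lac promoter/operator-driven lacZα fragment with a pUC-type MCS, flanked by the rrnB T1 and lambda t0 terminators. In Golden Gate vectors this cassette is normally replaced by the assembled insert, allowing blue/white screening. The record does not state the type IIS enzyme or the overhangs. No insert is present.
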