Addgene plasmid #231320: pNDGG051
Purpose: (Empty Backbone) BEVA Golden Gate cloning vector; BEVA2.0 Broad host range plasmid with stability. L1-pBBR1-Sp-par-ELT4; GG assembly from pOGG004, pNDGG002, pOGG011, pOGG012, and pOGG014, SpR
Depositing lab: Barney Geddes. Depositing organization: North Dakota State University. Publication: BEVA2.0: modular assembly of golden gate-compatible vectors with expanded utility for genetic engineering. Geddes BA, Williamson R, Schumacher J, Ardi A, Levin G, Cervenka E, Huang R, diCenzo G. Can J Microbiol. 2025 Jan 1;71:1-13. doi: 10.1139/cjm-2024-0246. PubMed 39919271.
Backbone
  Vector backbone: NA
  Vector type: Bacterial Expression
Growth in bacteria
  Bacterial resistance: Spectinomycin, 50 μg/mL
  Growth temperature: 37°C
  Growth strain: DH5alpha
  Copy number: High Copy
Gene/Insert
  Gene/Insert name: None
Terms and licenses: Academic/Nonprofit Terms; Industry Terms: Not Available to Industry
How to cite: pNDGG051 was a gift from Barney Geddes (Addgene plasmid # 231320 ; http://n2t.net/addgene:231320 ; RRID:Addgene_231320)
